Addgene plasmid #120242: pLV-EF1a-V5-Ccdc167
Purpose: Expresses V5-tagged Ccdc167 in lentiviral vector
Depositing lab: Larry Gerace. Depositing organization: Scripps California (The Scripps Research Institute).
Backbone
  Vector backbone: pLV-EF1a-IRES-Puro
  Vector type: Lentiviral
  Selectable markers: Puromycin
Growth in bacteria
  Bacterial resistance: Ampicillin, 100 μg/mL
  Growth temperature: 30°C
  Growth strain: NEB Stable
  Copy number: High Copy
Gene/Insert
  Gene/Insert name: Ccdc167
  Species: M. musculus (mouse)
  Entrez Gene: Ccdc167 (a.k.a. 1110021J02Rik)
  Promoter: EF1a
  Tag / fusion protein: V5 (N terminal on insert)
  Cloning method: Ligation Independent Cloning
Terms and licenses: Academic/Nonprofit Terms; Industry Terms: Not Available to Industry
How to cite: pLV-EF1a-V5-Ccdc167 was a gift from Larry Gerace (Addgene plasmid # 120242 ; http://n2t.net/addgene:120242 ; RRID:Addgene_120242)
