[The description below was written by a language model from this plasmid's Addgene catalogue record and pLannotate feature annotations shown in this document.]
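Description:
pLV-EF1a-V5-Ccdc167 is an HIV-1-based lentiviral transfer plasmid, built on the pLV-EF1a-IRES-Puro backbone, for expressing mouse Ccdc167 (also known as 1110021J02Rik) with an N-terminal V5 epitope tag in mammalian cells. In bacteria it is maintained through a high-copy ColE1/pUC-type origin and selected with ampicillin via the bla gene. The backbone also carries remnants of a lac promoter/operator region and an SV40 poly(A) signal outside the viral cassette.

The proviral region is bounded by two HIV-1 LTR sequences, both labelled by the automated annotation as truncated 5' LTRs and each preceded by stretches matching nef; these matches probably reflect U3-overlapping sequence rather than an intact nef gene. Whether the 3' LTR is self-inactivating is not stated in the record. Downstream of the first LTR lie the Ψ packaging signal with a partial gag segment, the Rev response element for Rev-dependent nuclear export of the genomic RNA, and the cPPT/CTS, which aids nuclear import of the reverse-transcribed genome. The expression unit uses the human EF-1α core promoter with its intron A to drive a bicistronic transcript. V5-Ccdc167 is translated first, and an EMCV IRES then directs translation of puromycin N-acetyltransferase, so puromycin resistance is linked to transgene expression. A WPRE follows to enhance transcript stability and expression.

Two full-sequence records are annotated, a depositor sequence and a repository sequencing result. They differ slightly in length and start at different positions, but show the same parts in the same order. The construct suits production of lentiviral particles, with packaging functions supplied separately, to generate stably transduced, puromycin-selected cells in which the tagged protein can be detected or immunoprecipitated through V5.
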