Features (pLannotate 1.2.2; 25 found; start..end, strand, type, name):
    377..634     +  LTR            5' LTR (truncated): truncated 5' long terminal repeat (LTR) from HIV-1
    681..806     +  misc_feature   HIV-1 Ψ: packaging signal of human immunodeficiency virus type 1
    790..1128    +  CDS            HIV-1 gag (fragment): gag protein from human immunodeficiency virus 1; gag
   1303..1536    +  misc_feature   RRE: The Rev response element (RRE) of HIV-1 allows for Rev-dependent mRNA export from the nucleus to the cytoplasm.
   1913..2013    +  CDS            Rev (fragment): human immunodeficiency virus 1 (HIV-1) Rev protein; rev; enhances nuclear export of unspliced and incompletely spliced viral mRNAs
   2028..2144    +  misc_feature   cPPT/CTS: central polypurine tract and central termination sequence of HIV-1
   2221..2432    +  promoter       EF-1α core promoter: core promoter for human elongation factor EF-1α
   2433..3371    +  intron         EF-1α intron A: intron upstream of the start codon of human EF-1α
   3396..3437    +  CDS            V5 tag: epitope tag from simian virus 5
   3459..3749    +  CDS            Ccdc167: CC167_MOUSE - Experimental evidence at protein level: Swiss-Prot protein existence level 1. From Mus musculus (Mouse).
   3909..4470    +  misc_feature   IRES: internal ribosome entry site (IRES) of the encephalomyocarditis virus (EMCV)
   4473..5072    +  CDS            PuroR: puromycin N-acetyltransferase; pac from Streptomyces alboniger; confers resistance to puromycin
   5096..5684    +  misc_feature   WPRE: woodchuck hepatitis virus posttranscriptional regulatory element
   5701..5805    +  CDS            nef (fragment): NEF_HV1Z2 - Experimental evidence at protein level: Swiss-Prot protein existence level 1. Extracellular Nef protein targets CD4(+) T-lymphocytes for apoptosis by interacting with CXCR4 surface receptors. From Human immunodeficiency virus type 1 group M subtype D (isolate Z2/CDC-Z34) (HIV-1).
   5804..6220    +  CDS            nef (fragment): NEF_HV1BR - Experimental evidence at protein level: Swiss-Prot protein existence level 1. Extracellular Nef protein targets CD4(+) T-lymphocytes for apoptosis by interacting with CXCR4 surface receptors (PubMed:14990729). From Human immunodeficiency virus type 1 group M subtype B (isolate BRU/LAI) (HIV-1).
   6268..6525    +  LTR            5' LTR (truncated): truncated 5' long terminal repeat (LTR) from HIV-1
   6678..6694    -  protein_bind   lac operator: The lac repressor binds to the lac operator to inhibit transcription in E. coli. This inhibition can be relieved by adding lactose or isopropyl-β-D-thiogalactopyranoside (IPTG). lac repressor encoded by lacI
   6702..6732    -  promoter       lac promoter: promoter for the E. coli lac operon
   6747..6768    -  protein_bind   CAP binding site: CAP binding activates transcription in the presence of cAMP. E. coli catabolite activator protein
   6781..6873    -  CDS            lacI (fragment): lac repressor; lacI; The lac repressor binds to the lac operator to inhibit transcription in E. coli. This inhibition can be relieved by adding lactose or isopropyl-β-D-thiogalactopyranoside (IPTG).
   7056..7641    -  rep_origin     ori: high-copy-number ColE1/pMB1/pBR322/pUC origin of replication
   7812..8672    -  CDS            AmpR: β-lactamase; bla; confers resistance to ampicillin, carbenicillin, and related antibiotics
   8673..8777    -  promoter       AmpR promoter: bla
   8825..8959    +  polyA_signal   SV40 poly(A) signal: SV40 polyadenylation signal
   9174..329     +  CDS            nef (fragment) (across the origin): NEF_HV1BR - Experimental evidence at protein level: Swiss-Prot protein existence level 1. Extracellular Nef protein targets CD4(+) T-lymphocytes for apoptosis by interacting with CXCR4 surface receptors (PubMed:14990729). From Human immunodeficiency virus type 1 group M subtype B (isolate BRU/LAI) (HIV-1).
>Addgene plasmid #120242 | pLV-EF1a-V5-Ccdc167 | depositor full sequence | sequence record 227946 | pLV-EF1a-V5-Ccdc167 sequence 9174 bps
TGGAAGGGCTAATTCACTCCCAAAGAAGACAAGATATCCTTGATCTGTGGATCTACCACACACAAGGCTA
CTTCCCTGATTAGCAGAACTACACACCAGGGCCAGGGGTCAGATATCCACTGACCTTTGGATGGTGCTAC
AAGCTAGTACCAGTTGAGCCAGATAAGGTAGAAGAGGCCAATAAAGGAGAGAACACCAGCTTGTTACACC
CTGTGAGCCTGCATGGGATGGATGACCCGGAGAGAGAAGTGTTAGAGTGGAGGTTTGACAGCCGCCTAGC
ATTTCATCACGTGGCCCGAGAGCTGCATCCGGAGTACTTCAAGAACTGCTGATATCGAGCTTGCTACAAG
GGACTTTCCGCTGGGGACTTTCCAGGGAGGCGTGGCCTGGGCGGGACTGGGGAGTGGCGAGCCCTCAGAT
CCTGCATATAAGCAGCTGCTTTTTGCCTGTACTGGGTCTCTCTGGTTAGACCAGATCTGAGCCTGGGAGC
TCTCTGGCTAACTAGGGAACCCACTGCTTAAGCCTCAATAAAGCTTGCCTTGAGTGCTTCAAGTAGTGTG
TGCCCGTCTGTTGTGTGACTCTGGTAACTAGAGATCCCTCAGACCCTTTTAGTCAGTGTGGAAAATCTCT
AGCAGTGGCGCCCGAACAGGGACTTGAAAGCGAAAGGGAAACCAGAGGAGCTCTCTCGACGCAGGACTCG
GCTTGCTGAAGCGCGCACGGCAAGAGGCGAGGGGCGGCGACTGGTGAGTACGCCAAAAATTTTGACTAGC
GGAGGCTAGAAGGAGAGAGATGGGTGCGAGAGCGTCAGTATTAAGCGGGGGAGAATTAGATCGCGATGGG
AAAAAATTCGGTTAAGGCCAGGGGGAAAGAAAAAATATAAATTAAAACATATAGTATGGGCAAGCAGGGA
GCTAGAACGATTCGCAGTTAATCCTGGCCTGTTAGAAACATCAGAAGGCTGTAGACAAATACTGGGACAG
CTACAACCATCCCTTCAGACAGGATCAGAAGAACTTAGATCATTATATAATACAGTAGCAACCCTCTATT
GTGTGCATCAAAGGATAGAGATAAAAGACACCAAGGAAGCTTTAGACAAGATAGAGGAAGAGCAAAACAA
AAGTAAGACCACCGCACAGCAAGCGGCCGGCCGCTGATCTTCAGACCTGGAGGAGGAGATATGAGGGACA
ATTGGAGAAGTGAATTATATAAATATAAAGTAGTAAAAATTGAACCATTAGGAGTAGCACCCACCAAGGC
AAAGAGAAGAGTGGTGCAGAGAGAAAAAAGAGCAGTGGGAATAGGAGCTTTGTTCCTTGGGTTCTTGGGA
GCAGCAGGAAGCACTATGGGCGCAGCGTCAATGACGCTGACGGTACAGGCCAGACAATTATTGTCTGGTA
TAGTGCAGCAGCAGAACAATTTGCTGAGGGCTATTGAGGCGCAACAGCATCTGTTGCAACTCACAGTCTG
GGGCATCAAGCAGCTCCAGGCAAGAATCCTGGCTGTGGAAAGATACCTAAAGGATCAACAGCTCCTGGGG
ATTTGGGGTTGCTCTGGAAAACTCATTTGCACCACTGCTGTGCCTTGGAATGCTAGTTGGAGTAATAAAT
CTCTGGAACAGATTTGGAATCACACGACCTGGATGGAGTGGGACAGAGAAATTAACAATTACACAAGCTT
AATACACTCCTTAATTGAAGAATCGCAAAACCAGCAAGAAAAGAATGAACAAGAATTATTGGAATTAGAT
AAATGGGCAAGTTTGTGGAATTGGTTTAACATAACAAATTGGCTGTGGTATATAAAATTATTCATAATGA
TAGTAGGAGGCTTGGTAGGTTTAAGAATAGTTTTTGCTGTACTTTCTATAGTGAATAGAGTTAGGCAGGG
ATATTCACCATTATCGTTTCAGACCCACCTCCCAACCCCGAGGGGACCCGACAGGCCCGAAGGAATAGAA
GAAGAAGGTGGAGAGAGAGACAGAGACAGATCCATTCGATTAGTGAACGGATCTCGACGGTATCGCCTTT
AAAAGAAAAGGGGGGATTGGGGGGTACAGTGCAGGGGAAAGAATAGTAGACATAATAGCAACAGACATAC
AAACTAAAGAACTACAAAAACAAATTACAAAAATTCAAAATTTTCGGGTTTATTACAGGGACAGCAGAGA
TCCAGTTTATCGATGAGGCCCTTTCGTCTTCACTCGAGGTGCCCGTCAGTGGGCAGAGCGCACATCGCCC
ACAGTCCCCGAGAAGTTGGGGGGAGGGGTCGGCAATTGAACCGGTGCCTAGAGAAGGTGGCGCGGGGTAA
ACTGGGAAAGTGATGTCGTGTACTGGCTCCGCCTTTTTCCCGAGGGTGGGGGAGAACCGTATATAAGTGC
AGTAGTCGCCGTGAACGTTCTTTTTCGCAACGGGTTTGCCGCCAGAACACAGGTAAGTGCCGTGTGTGGT
TCCCGCGGGCCTGGCCTCTTTACGGGTTATGGCCCTTGCGTGCCTTGAATTACTTCCACCTGGCTGCAGT
ACGTGATTCTTGATCCCGAGCTTCGGGTTGGAAGTGGGTGGGAGAGTTCGAGGCCTTGCGCTTAAGGAGC
CCCTTCGCCTCGTGCTTGAGTTGAGGCCTGGCCTGGGCGCTGGGGCCGCCGCGTGCGAATCTGGTGGCAC
CTTCGCGCCTGTCTCGCTGCTTTCGATAAGTCTCTAGCCATTTAAAATTTTTGATGACCTGCTGCGACGC
TTTTTTTCTGGCAAGATAGTCTTGTAAATGCGGGCCAAGATCTGCACACTGGTATTTCGGTTTTTGGGGC
CGCGGGCGGCGACGGGGCCCGTGCGTCCCAGCGCACATGTTCGGCGAGGCGGGGCCTGCGAGCGCGGCCA
CCGAGAATCGGACGGGGGTAGTCTCAAGCTGGCCGGCCTGCTCTGGTGCCTGGCCTCGCGCCGCCGTGTA
TCGCCCCGCCCTGGGCGGCAAGGCTGGCCCGGTCGGCACCAGTTGCGTGAGCGGAAAGATGGCCGCTTCC
CGGCCCTGCTGCAGGGAGCTCAAAATGGAGGACGCGGCGCTCGGGAGAGCGGGCGGGTGAGTCACCCACA
CAAAGGAAAAGGGCCTTTCCGTCCTCAGCCGTCGCTTCATGTGACTCCACGGAGTACCGGGCGCCGTCCA
GGCACCTCGATTAGTTCTCGAGCTTTTGGAGTACGTCGTCTTTAGGTTGGGGGGAGGGGTTTTATGCGAT
GGAGTTTCCCCACACTGAGTGGGTGGAGACTGAAGTTAGGCCAGCTTGGCACTTGATGTAATTCTCCTTG
GAATTTGCCCTTTTTGAGTTTGGATCTTGGTTCATTCTCAAGCCTCAGACAGTGGTTCAAAGTTTTTTTC
TTCCATTTCAGGTGTCGTGAGGATCCGCCGCCATGGGTAAGCCTATCCCTAACCCTCTCCTCGGTCTCGA
TTCTACGGGGGGCGGAGGGGGTGGGCCCATGACTAAAAAGAAGCGGGAGAATCTTGGTGTCGCTCAGGAG
ATTGACGGGCTAGAGGAAAAGCTGTCCCGGTGTCGGAAGGACCTGGAGGCCGTGACCTCCCAGCTTTACA
GGGCAGAGCTCAGTCCTGAGGACAGGAGGTCTCTGGAGAAGGAGAAACACACCCTCATGAACAAAGCCTC
CAAGTATGAGAAAGAGCTAAAGCTGCTTCGACATGAGAACCGGAAGAACACGCTCCTCTCGGTGGCCATC
TTCACTGTCTTCGCCCTGCTCTATGCTTACTGGACTATCCGATACACCTCCTTCACCCTGTAATGGGCCG
CGACGATGTTTAAACTTCGAAACGCGTGAATTCCTCGAGGGCGGCCGCTCTAGAGTCGACGGGCCGCGGT
AACAATTGTTAACTAACTTAAGCTAGCAACGGTTTCCCTCTAGCGGGATCAATTCCGCCCCCCCCCCCTA
ACGTTACTGGCCGAAGCCGCTTGGAATAAGGCCGGTGTGCGTTTGTCTATATGTTATTTTCCACCATATT
GCCGTCTTTTGGCAATGTGAGGGCCCGGAAACCTGGCCCTGTCTTCTTGACGAGCATTCCTAGGGGTCTT
TCCCCTCTCGCCAAAGGAATGCAAGGTCTGTTGAATGTCGTGAAGGAAGCAGTTCCTCTGGAAGCTTCTT
GAAGACAAACAACGTCTGTAGCGACCCTTTGCAGGCAGCGGAACCCCCCACCTGGCGACAGGTGCCTCTG
CGGCCAAAAGCCACGTGTATAAGATACACCTGCAAAGGCGGCACAACCCCAGTGCCACGTTGTGAGTTGG
ATAGTTGTGGAAAGAGTCAAATGGCTCTCCTCAAGCGTATTCAACAAGGGGCTGAAGGATGCCCAGAAGG
TACCCCATTGTATGGGATCTGATCTGGGGCCTCGGTGCACATGCTTTACATGTGTTTAGTCGAGGTTAAA
AAAACGTCTAGGCCCCCCGAACCACGGGGACGTGGTTTTCCTTTGAAAAACACGATAATACCATGACCGA
GTACAAGCCCACGGTGCGCCTCGCCACCCGCGACGACGTCCCCAGGGCCGTACGCACCCTCGCCGCCGCG
TTCGCCGACTACCCCGCCACGCGCCACACCGTCGATCCGGACCGCCACATCGAGCGGGTCACCGAGCTGC
AAGAACTCTTCCTCACGCGCGTCGGGCTCGACATCGGCAAGGTGTGGGTCGCGGACGACGGCGCCGCGGT
GGCGGTCTGGACCACGCCGGAGAGCGTCGAAGCGGGGGCGGTGTTCGCCGAGATCGGCCCGCGCATGGCC
GAGTTGAGCGGTTCCCGGCTGGCCGCGCAGCAACAGATGGAAGGCCTCCTGGCGCCGCACCGGCCCAAGG
AGCCCGCGTGGTTCCTGGCCACCGTCGGCGTCTCGCCCGACCACCAGGGCAAGGGTCTGGGCAGCGCCGT
CGTGCTCCCCGGAGTGGAGGCGGCCGAGCGCGCCGGGGTGCCCGCCTTCCTGGAGACCTCCGCGCCCCGC
AACCTCCCCTTCTACGAGCGGCTCGGCTTCACCGTCACCGCCGACGTCGAGGTGCCCGAAGGACCGCGCA
CCTGGTGCATGACCCGCAAGCCCGGTGCCTGACCCGGGCGGGGCGCGTCTGGAACAATCAACCTCTGGAT
TACAAAATTTGTGAAAGATTGACTGGTATTCTTAACTATGTTGCTCCTTTTACGCTATGTGGATACGCTG
CTTTAATGCCTTTGTATCATGCTATTGCTTCCCGTATGGCTTTCATTTTCTCCTCCTTGTATAAATCCTG
GTTGCTGTCTCTTTATGAGGAGTTGTGGCCCGTTGTCAGGCAACGTGGCGTGGTGTGCACTGTGTTTGCT
GACGCAACCCCCACTGGTTGGGGCATTGCCACCACCTGTCAGCTCCTTTCCGGGACTTTCGCTTTCCCCC
TCCCTATTGCCACGGCGGAACTCATCGCCGCCTGCCTTGCCCGCTGCTGGACAGGGGCTCGGCTGTTGGG
CACTGACAATTCCGTGGTGTTGTCGGGGAAGCTGACGTCCTTTCCATGGCTGCTCGCCTGTGTTGCCACC
TGGATTCTGCGCGGGACGTCCTTCTGCTACGTCCCTTCGGCCCTCAATCCAGCGGACCTTCCTTCCCGCG
GCCTGCTGCCGGCTCTGCGGCCTCTTCCGCGTCTTCGCCTTCGCCCTCAGACGAGTCGGATCTCCCTTTG
GGCCGCCTCCCCGCCTGGAATTAATTCTGCAGTCGAGACCTAGAAAAACATGGAGCAATCACAAGTAGCA
ATACAGCAGCTACCAATGCTGATTGTGCCTGGCTAGAAGCACAAGAGGAGGAGGAGGTGGGTTTTTCCAG
TCACACCTCAGGTACCTTTAAGACCAATGACTTACAAGGCAGCTGTAGATCTTAGCCACTTTTTAAAAGA
AAAGAGGGGACTGGAAGGGCTAATTCACTCCCAACGAAGACAAGATATCCTTGATCTGTGGATCTACCAC
ACACAAGGCTACTTCCCTGATTAGCAGAACTACACACCAGGGCCAGGGGTCAGATATCCACTGACCTTTG
GATGGTGCTACAAGCTAGTACCAGTTGAGCCAGATAAGGTAGAAGAGGCCAATAAAGGAGAGAACACCAG
CTTGTTACACCCTGTGAGCCTGCATGGGATGGATGACCCGGAGAGAGAAGTGTTAGAGTGGAGGTTTGAC
AGCCGCCTAGCATTTCATCACGTGGCCCGAGAGCTGCATCCGGAGTACTTCAAGAACTGCTGATATCGAG
CTTGCTACAAGGGACTTTCCGCTGGGGACTTTCCAGGGAGGCGTGGCCTGGGCGGGACTGGGGAGTGGCG
AGCCCTCAGATCCTGCATATAAGCAGCTGCTTTTTGCCTGTACTGGGTCTCTCTGGTTAGACCAGATCTG
AGCCTGGGAGCTCTCTGGCTAACTAGGGAACCCACTGCTTAAGCCTCAATAAAGCTTGCCTTGAGTGCTT
CAAGTAGTGTGTGCCCGTCTGTTGTGTGACTCTGGTAACTAGAGATCCCTCAGACCCTTTTAGTCAGTGT
GGAAAATCTCTAGCAGTAGTAGTTCATGTCATCTTATTATTCAGTATTTATAACTTGCAAAGAAATGAAT
ATCAGAGAGTGAGAGGCCTTGACATTGCTAGCGTTTTACCGTCGACCTCTAGCTAGAGCTTGGCGTAATC
ATGGTCATAGCTGTTTCCTGTGTGAAATTGTTATCCGCTCACAATTCCACACAACATACGAGCCGGAAGC
ATAAAGTGTAAAGCCTGGGGTGCCTAATGAGTGAGCTAACTCACATTAATTGCGTTGCGCTCACTGCCCG
CTTTCCAGTCGGGAAACCTGTCGTGCCAGCTGCATTAATGAATCGGCCAACGCGCGGGGAGAGGCGGTTT
GCGTATTGGGCGCTCTTCCGCTTCCTCGCTCACTGACTCGCTGCGCTCGGTCGTTCGGCTGCGGCGAGCG
GTATCAGCTCACTCAAAGGCGGTAATACGGTTATCCACAGAATCAGGGGATAACGCAGGAAAGAACATGT
GAGCAAAAGGCCAGCAAAAGGCCAGGAACCGTAAAAAGGCCGCGTTGCTGGCGTTTTTCCATAGGCTCCG
CCCCCCTGACGAGCATCACAAAAATCGACGCTCAAGTCAGAGGTGGCGAAACCCGACAGGACTATAAAGA
TACCAGGCGTTTCCCCCTGGAAGCTCCCTCGTGCGCTCTCCTGTTCCGACCCTGCCGCTTACCGGATACC
TGTCCGCCTTTCTCCCTTCGGGAAGCGTGGCGCTTTCTCATAGCTCACGCTGTAGGTATCTCAGTTCGGT
GTAGGTCGTTCGCTCCAAGCTGGGCTGTGTGCACGAACCCCCCGTTCAGCCCGACCGCTGCGCCTTATCC
GGTAACTATCGTCTTGAGTCCAACCCGGTAAGACACGACTTATCGCCACTGGCAGCAGCCACTGGTAACA
GGATTAGCAGAGCGAGGTATGTAGGCGGTGCTACAGAGTTCTTGAAGTGGTGGCCTAACTACGGCTACAC
TAGAAGAACAGTATTTGGTATCTGCGCTCTGCTGAAGCCAGTTACCTTCGGAAAAAGAGTTGGTAGCTCT
TGATCCGGCAAACAAACCACCGCTGGTAGCGGTTTTTTTGTTTGCAAGCAGCAGATTACGCGCAGAAAAA
AAGGATCTCAAGAAGATCCTTTGATCTTTTCTACGGGGTCTGACGCTCAGTGGAACGAAAACTCACGTTA
AGGGATTTTGGTCATGAGATTATCAAAAAGGATCTTCACCTAGATCCTTTTAAATTAAAAATGAAGTTTT
AAATCAATCTAAAGTATATATGAGTAAACTTGGTCTGACAGTTACCAATGCTTAATCAGTGAGGCACCTA
TCTCAGCGATCTGTCTATTTCGTTCATCCATAGTTGCCTGACTCCCCGTCGTGTAGATAACTACGATACG
GGAGGGCTTACCATCTGGCCCCAGTGCTGCAATGATACCGCGAGACCCACGCTCACCGGCTCCAGATTTA
TCAGCAATAAACCAGCCAGCCGGAAGGGCCGAGCGCAGAAGTGGTCCTGCAACTTTATCCGCCTCCATCC
AGTCTATTAATTGTTGCCGGGAAGCTAGAGTAAGTAGTTCGCCAGTTAATAGTTTGCGCAACGTTGTTGC
CATTGCTACAGGCATCGTGGTGTCACGCTCGTCGTTTGGTATGGCTTCATTCAGCTCCGGTTCCCAACGA
TCAAGGCGAGTTACATGATCCCCCATGTTGTGCAAAAAAGCGGTTAGCTCCTTCGGTCCTCCGATCGTTG
TCAGAAGTAAGTTGGCCGCAGTGTTATCACTCATGGTTATGGCAGCACTGCATAATTCTCTTACTGTCAT
GCCATCCGTAAGATGCTTTTCTGTGACTGGTGAGTACTCAACCAAGTCATTCTGAGAATAGTGTATGCGG
CGACCGAGTTGCTCTTGCCCGGCGTCAATACGGGATAATACCGCGCCACATAGCAGAACTTTAAAAGTGC
TCATCATTGGAAAACGTTCTTCGGGGCGAAAACTCTCAAGGATCTTACCGCTGTTGAGATCCAGTTCGAT
GTAACCCACTCGTGCACCCAACTGATCTTCAGCATCTTTTACTTTCACCAGCGTTTCTGGGTGAGCAAAA
ACAGGAAGGCAAAATGCCGCAAAAAAGGGAATAAGGGCGACACGGAAATGTTGAATACTCATACTCTTCC
TTTTTCAATATTATTGAAGCATTTATCAGGGTTATTGTCTCATGAGCGGATACATATTTGAATGTATTTA
GAAAAATAAACAAATAGGGGTTCCGCGCACATTTCCCCGAAAAGTGCCACCTGACGTCGACGGATCGGGA
GATCAACTTGTTTATTGCAGCTTATAATGGTTACAAATAAAGCAATAGCATCACAAATTTCACAAATAAA
GCATTTTTTTCACTGCATTCTAGTTGTGGTTTGTCCAAACTCATCAATGTATCTTATCATGTCTGGATCA
ACTGGATAACTCAAGCTAACCAAAATCATCCCAAACTTCCCACCCCATACCCTATTACCACTGCCAATTA
CCTAGTGGTTTCATTTACTCTAAACCTGTGATTCCTCTGAATTATTTTCATTTTAAAGAAATTGTATTTG
TTAAATATGTACTACAAACTTAGTAGTTTTTAAAGAAATTGTATTTGTTAAATATGTACTACAAACTTAG
TAGT
