Features (pLannotate 1.2.2; 24 found; start..end, strand, type, name):
      1..212     +  promoter       EF-1α core promoter: core promoter for human elongation factor EF-1α
    213..1151    +  intron         EF-1α intron A: intron upstream of the start codon of human EF-1α
   1176..1217    +  CDS            V5 tag: epitope tag from simian virus 5
   1239..1529    +  CDS            Ccdc167: CC167_MOUSE - Experimental evidence at protein level: Swiss-Prot protein existence level 1. From Mus musculus (Mouse).
   1689..2250    +  misc_feature   IRES: internal ribosome entry site (IRES) of the encephalomyocarditis virus (EMCV)
   2253..2852    +  CDS            PuroR: puromycin N-acetyltransferase; pac from Streptomyces alboniger; confers resistance to puromycin
   2876..3464    +  misc_feature   WPRE: woodchuck hepatitis virus posttranscriptional regulatory element
   3481..3999    +  CDS            nef (fragment): NEF_HV1BR - Experimental evidence at protein level: Swiss-Prot protein existence level 1. Extracellular Nef protein targets CD4(+) T-lymphocytes for apoptosis by interacting with CXCR4 surface receptors (PubMed:14990729). From Human immunodeficiency virus type 1 group M subtype B (isolate BRU/LAI) (HIV-1).
   4047..4304    +  LTR            5' LTR (truncated): truncated 5' long terminal repeat (LTR) from HIV-1
   4456..4472    -  protein_bind   lac operator: The lac repressor binds to the lac operator to inhibit transcription in E. coli. This inhibition can be relieved by adding lactose or isopropyl-β-D-thiogalactopyranoside (IPTG). lac repressor encoded by lacI
   4480..4510    -  promoter       lac promoter: promoter for the E. coli lac operon
   4525..4546    -  protein_bind   CAP binding site: CAP binding activates transcription in the presence of cAMP. E. coli catabolite activator protein
   4559..4651    -  CDS            lacI (fragment): lac repressor; lacI; The lac repressor binds to the lac operator to inhibit transcription in E. coli. This inhibition can be relieved by adding lactose or isopropyl-β-D-thiogalactopyranoside (IPTG).
   4834..5422    -  rep_origin     ori: high-copy-number ColE1/pMB1/pBR322/pUC origin of replication
   5593..6453    -  CDS            AmpR: β-lactamase; bla; confers resistance to ampicillin, carbenicillin, and related antibiotics
   6454..6558    -  promoter       AmpR promoter: bla
   6606..6740    +  polyA_signal   SV40 poly(A) signal: SV40 polyadenylation signal
   6907..7236    +  CDS            nef (fragment): NEF_HV1BR - Experimental evidence at protein level: Swiss-Prot protein existence level 1. Extracellular Nef protein targets CD4(+) T-lymphocytes for apoptosis by interacting with CXCR4 surface receptors (PubMed:14990729). From Human immunodeficiency virus type 1 group M subtype B (isolate BRU/LAI) (HIV-1).
   7284..7541    +  LTR            5' LTR (truncated): truncated 5' long terminal repeat (LTR) from HIV-1
   7588..7713    +  misc_feature   HIV-1 Ψ: packaging signal of human immunodeficiency virus type 1
   7697..8035    +  CDS            HIV-1 gag (fragment): gag protein from human immunodeficiency virus 1; gag
   8210..8443    +  misc_feature   RRE: The Rev response element (RRE) of HIV-1 allows for Rev-dependent mRNA export from the nucleus to the cytoplasm.
   8820..8920    +  CDS            Rev (fragment): human immunodeficiency virus 1 (HIV-1) Rev protein; rev; enhances nuclear export of unspliced and incompletely spliced viral mRNAs
   8935..9050    +  misc_feature   cPPT/CTS: central polypurine tract and central termination sequence of HIV-1 (lacking the first T)
>Addgene plasmid #120242 | pLV-EF1a-V5-Ccdc167 | addgene full sequence | sequence record 232814 | Addgene NGS Result
GGGCAGAGCGCACATCGCCCACAGTCCCCGAGAAGTTGGGGGGAGGGGTCGGCAATTGAACCGGTGCCTA
GAGAAGGTGGCGCGGGGTAAACTGGGAAAGTGATGTCGTGTACTGGCTCCGCCTTTTTCCCGAGGGTGGG
GGAGAACCGTATATAAGTGCAGTAGTCGCCGTGAACGTTCTTTTTCGCAACGGGTTTGCCGCCAGAACAC
AGGTAAGTGCCGTGTGTGGTTCCCGCGGGCCTGGCCTCTTTACGGGTTATGGCCCTTGCGTGCCTTGAAT
TACTTCCACCTGGCTGCAGTACGTGATTCTTGATCCCGAGCTTCGGGTTGGAAGTGGGTGGGAGAGTTCG
AGGCCTTGCGCTTAAGGAGCCCCTTCGCCTCGTGCTTGAGTTGAGGCCTGGCCTGGGCGCTGGGGCCGCC
GCGTGCGAATCTGGTGGCACCTTCGCGCCTGTCTCGCTGCTTTCGATAAGTCTCTAGCCATTTAAAATTT
TTGATGACCTGCTGCGACGCTTTTTTTCTGGCAAGATAGTCTTGTAAATGCGGGCCAAGATCTGCACACT
GGTATTTCGGTTTTTGGGGCCGCGGGCGGCGACGGGGCCCGTGCGTCCCAGCGCACATGTTCGGCGAGGC
GGGGCCTGCGAGCGCGGCCACCGAGAATCGGACGGGGGTAGTCTCAAGCTGGCCGGCCTGCTCTGGTGCC
TGGCCTCGCGCCGCCGTGTATCGCCCCGCCCTGGGCGGCAAGGCTGGCCCGGTCGGCACCAGTTGCGTGA
GCGGAAAGATGGCCGCTTCCCGGCCCTGCTGCAGGGAGCTCAAAATGGAGGACGCGGCGCTCGGGAGAGC
GGGCGGGTGAGTCACCCACACAAAGGAAAAGGGCCTTTCCGTCCTCAGCCGTCGCTTCATGTGACTCCAC
GGAGTACCGGGCGCCGTCCAGGCACCTCGATTAGTTCTCGAGCTTTTGGAGTACGTCGTCTTTAGGTTGG
GGGGAGGGGTTTTATGCGATGGAGTTTCCCCACACTGAGTGGGTGGAGACTGAAGTTAGGCCAGCTTGGC
ACTTGATGTAATTCTCCTTGGAATTTGCCCTTTTTGAGTTTGGATCTTGGTTCATTCTCAAGCCTCAGAC
AGTGGTTCAAAGTTTTTTTCTTCCATTTCAGGTGTCGTGAGGATCCGCCGCCATGGGTAAGCCTATCCCT
AACCCTCTCCTCGGTCTCGATTCTACGGGGGGCGGAGGGGGTGGGCCCATGACTAAAAAGAAGCGGGAGA
ATCTTGGTGTCGCTCAGGAGATTGACGGGCTAGAGGAAAAGCTGTCCCGGTGTCGGAAGGACCTGGAGGC
CGTGACCTCCCAGCTTTACAGGGCAGAGCTCAGTCCTGAGGACAGGAGGTCTCTGGAGAAGGAGAAACAC
ACCCTCATGAACAAAGCCTCCAAGTATGAGAAAGAGCTAAAGCTGCTTCGACATGAGAACCGGAAGAACA
CGCTCCTCTCGGTGGCCATCTTCACTGTCTTCGCCCTGCTCTATGCTTACTGGACTATCCGATACACCTC
CTTCACCCTGTAATGGGCCGCGACGATGTTTAAACTTCGAAACGCGTGAATTCCTCGAGGGCGGCCGCTC
TAGAGTCGACGGGCCGCGGTAACAATTGTTAACTAACTTAAGCTAGCAACGGTTTCCCTCTAGCGGGATC
AATTCCGCCCCCCCCCCCTAACGTTACTGGCCGAAGCCGCTTGGAATAAGGCCGGTGTGCGTTTGTCTAT
ATGTTATTTTCCACCATATTGCCGTCTTTTGGCAATGTGAGGGCCCGGAAACCTGGCCCTGTCTTCTTGA
CGAGCATTCCTAGGGGTCTTTCCCCTCTCGCCAAAGGAATGCAAGGTCTGTTGAATGTCGTGAAGGAAGC
AGTTCCTCTGGAAGCTTCTTGAAGACAAACAACGTCTGTAGCGACCCTTTGCAGGCAGCGGAACCCCCCA
CCTGGCGACAGGTGCCTCTGCGGCCAAAAGCCACGTGTATAAGATACACCTGCAAAGGCGGCACAACCCC
AGTGCCACGTTGTGAGTTGGATAGTTGTGGAAAGAGTCAAATGGCTCTCCTCAAGCGTATTCAACAAGGG
GCTGAAGGATGCCCAGAAGGTACCCCATTGTATGGGATCTGATCTGGGGCCTCGGTGCACATGCTTTACA
TGTGTTTAGTCGAGGTTAAAAAAACGTCTAGGCCCCCCGAACCACGGGGACGTGGTTTTCCTTTGAAAAA
CACGATAATACCATGACCGAGTACAAGCCCACGGTGCGCCTCGCCACCCGCGACGACGTCCCCAGGGCCG
TACGCACCCTCGCCGCCGCGTTCGCCGACTACCCCGCCACGCGCCACACCGTCGATCCGGACCGCCACAT
CGAGCGGGTCACCGAGCTGCAAGAACTCTTCCTCACGCGCGTCGGGCTCGACATCGGCAAGGTGTGGGTC
GCGGACGACGGCGCCGCGGTGGCGGTCTGGACCACGCCGGAGAGCGTCGAAGCGGGGGCGGTGTTCGCCG
AGATCGGCCCGCGCATGGCCGAGTTGAGCGGTTCCCGGCTGGCCGCGCAGCAACAGATGGAAGGCCTCCT
GGCGCCGCACCGGCCCAAGGAGCCCGCGTGGTTCCTGGCCACCGTCGGCGTCTCGCCCGACCACCAGGGC
AAGGGTCTGGGCAGCGCCGTCGTGCTCCCCGGAGTGGAGGCGGCCGAGCGCGCCGGGGTGCCCGCCTTCC
TGGAGACCTCCGCGCCCCGCAACCTCCCCTTCTACGAGCGGCTCGGCTTCACCGTCACCGCCGACGTCGA
GGTGCCCGAAGGACCGCGCACCTGGTGCATGACCCGCAAGCCCGGTGCCTGACCCGGGCGGGGCGCGTCT
GGAACAATCAACCTCTGGATTACAAAATTTGTGAAAGATTGACTGGTATTCTTAACTATGTTGCTCCTTT
TACGCTATGTGGATACGCTGCTTTAATGCCTTTGTATCATGCTATTGCTTCCCGTATGGCTTTCATTTTC
TCCTCCTTGTATAAATCCTGGTTGCTGTCTCTTTATGAGGAGTTGTGGCCCGTTGTCAGGCAACGTGGCG
TGGTGTGCACTGTGTTTGCTGACGCAACCCCCACTGGTTGGGGCATTGCCACCACCTGTCAGCTCCTTTC
CGGGACTTTCGCTTTCCCCCTCCCTATTGCCACGGCGGAACTCATCGCCGCCTGCCTTGCCCGCTGCTGG
ACAGGGGCTCGGCTGTTGGGCACTGACAATTCCGTGGTGTTGTCGGGGAAGCTGACGTCCTTTCCATGGC
TGCTCGCCTGTGTTGCCACCTGGATTCTGCGCGGGACGTCCTTCTGCTACGTCCCTTCGGCCCTCAATCC
AGCGGACCTTCCTTCCCGCGGCCTGCTGCCGGCTCTGCGGCCTCTTCCGCGTCTTCGCCTTCGCCCTCAG
ACGAGTCGGATCTCCCTTTGGGCCGCCTCCCCGCCTGGAATTAATTCTGCAGTCGAGACCTAGAAAAACA
TGGAGCAATCACAAGTAGCAATACAGCAGCTACCAATGCTGATTGTGCCTGGCTAGAAGCACAAGAGGAG
GAGGAGGTGGGTTTTCCAGTCACACCTCAGGTACCTTTAAGACCAATGACTTACAAGGCAGCTGTAGATC
TTAGCCACTTTTTAAAAGAAAAGAGGGGACTGGAAGGGCTAATTCACTCCCAACGAAGACAAGATATCCT
TGATCTGTGGATCTACCACACACAAGGCTACTTCCCTGATTAGCAGAACTACACACCAGGGCCAGGGGTC
AGATATCCACTGACCTTTGGATGGTGCTACAAGCTAGTACCAGTTGAGCCAGATAAGGTAGAAGAGGCCA
ATAAAGGAGAGAACACCAGCTTGTTACACCCTGTGAGCCTGCATGGGATGGATGACCCGGAGAGAGAAGT
GTTAGAGTGGAGGTTTGACAGCCGCCTAGCATTTCATCACGTGGCCCGAGAGCTGCATCCGGAGTACTTC
AAGAACTGCTGATATCGAGCTTGCTACAAGGGACTTTCCGCTGGGGACTTTCCAGGGAGGCGTGGCCTGG
GCGGGACTGGGGAGTGGCGAGCCCTCAGATCCTGCATATAAGCAGCTGCTTTTTGCCTGTACTGGGTCTC
TCTGGTTAGACCAGATCTGAGCCTGGGAGCTCTCTGGCTAACTAGGGAACCCACTGCTTAAGCCTCAATA
AAGCTTGCCTTGAGTGCTTCAAGTAGTGTGTGCCCGTCTGTTGTGTGACTCTGGTAACTAGAGATCCCTC
AGACCCTTTTAGTCAGTGTGGAAAATCTCTAGCAGTAGTAGTTCATGTCATCTTATTATTCAGTATTTAT
AACTTGCAAAGAAATGAATATCAGAGAGTGAGAGGCCTTGACATTGCTAGCGTTTACCGTCGACCTCTAG
CTAGAGCTTGGCGTAATCATGGTCATAGCTGTTTCCTGTGTGAAATTGTTATCCGCTCACAATTCCACAC
AACATACGAGCCGGAAGCATAAAGTGTAAAGCCTGGGGTGCCTAATGAGTGAGCTAACTCACATTAATTG
CGTTGCGCTCACTGCCCGCTTTCCAGTCGGGAAACCTGTCGTGCCAGCTGCATTAATGAATCGGCCAACG
CGCGGGGAGAGGCGGTTTGCGTATTGGGCGCTCTTCCGCTTCCTCGCTCACTGACTCGCTGCGCTCGGTC
GTTCGGCTGCGGCGAGCGGTATCAGCTCACTCAAAGGCGGTAATACGGTTATCCACAGAATCAGGGGATA
ACGCAGGAAAGAACATGTGAGCAAAAGGCCAGCAAAAGGCCAGGAACCGTAAAAAGGCCGCGTTGCTGGC
GTTTTTCCATAGGCTCCGCCCCCCTGACGAGCATCACAAAAATCGACGCTCAAGTCAGAGGTGGCGAAAC
CCGACAGGACTATAAAGATACCAGGCGTTTCCCCCTGGAAGCTCCCTCGTGCGCTCTCCTGTTCCGACCC
TGCCGCTTACCGGATACCTGTCCGCCTTTCTCCCTTCGGGAAGCGTGGCGCTTTCTCATAGCTCACGCTG
TAGGTATCTCAGTTCGGTGTAGGTCGTTCGCTCCAAGCTGGGCTGTGTGCACGAACCCCCCGTTCAGCCC
GACCGCTGCGCCTTATCCGGTAACTATCGTCTTGAGTCCAACCCGGTAAGACACGACTTATCGCCACTGG
CAGCAGCCACTGGTAACAGGATTAGCAGAGCGAGGTATGTAGGCGGTGCTACAGAGTTCTTGAAGTGGTG
GCCTAACTACGGCTACACTAGAAGAACAGTATTTGGTATCTGCGCTCTGCTGAAGCCAGTTACCTTCGGA
AAAAGAGTTGGTAGCTCTTGATCCGGCAAACAAACCACCGCTGGTAGCGGTGGTTTTTTTGTTTGCAAGC
AGCAGATTACGCGCAGAAAAAAAGGATCTCAAGAAGATCCTTTGATCTTTTCTACGGGGTCTGACGCTCA
GTGGAACGAAAACTCACGTTAAGGGATTTTGGTCATGAGATTATCAAAAAGGATCTTCACCTAGATCCTT
TTAAATTAAAAATGAAGTTTTAAATCAATCTAAAGTATATATGAGTAAACTTGGTCTGACAGTTACCAAT
GCTTAATCAGTGAGGCACCTATCTCAGCGATCTGTCTATTTCGTTCATCCATAGTTGCCTGACTCCCCGT
CGTGTAGATAACTACGATACGGGAGGGCTTACCATCTGGCCCCAGTGCTGCAATGATACCGCGAGACCCA
CGCTCACCGGCTCCAGATTTATCAGCAATAAACCAGCCAGCCGGAAGGGCCGAGCGCAGAAGTGGTCCTG
CAACTTTATCCGCCTCCATCCAGTCTATTAATTGTTGCCGGGAAGCTAGAGTAAGTAGTTCGCCAGTTAA
TAGTTTGCGCAACGTTGTTGCCATTGCTACAGGCATCGTGGTGTCACGCTCGTCGTTTGGTATGGCTTCA
TTCAGCTCCGGTTCCCAACGATCAAGGCGAGTTACATGATCCCCCATGTTGTGCAAAAAAGCGGTTAGCT
CCTTCGGTCCTCCGATCGTTGTCAGAAGTAAGTTGGCCGCAGTGTTATCACTCATGGTTATGGCAGCACT
GCATAATTCTCTTACTGTCATGCCATCCGTAAGATGCTTTTCTGTGACTGGTGAGTACTCAACCAAGTCA
TTCTGAGAATAGTGTATGCGGCGACCGAGTTGCTCTTGCCCGGCGTCAATACGGGATAATACCGCGCCAC
ATAGCAGAACTTTAAAAGTGCTCATCATTGGAAAACGTTCTTCGGGGCGAAAACTCTCAAGGATCTTACC
GCTGTTGAGATCCAGTTCGATGTAACCCACTCGTGCACCCAACTGATCTTCAGCATCTTTTACTTTCACC
AGCGTTTCTGGGTGAGCAAAAACAGGAAGGCAAAATGCCGCAAAAAAGGGAATAAGGGCGACACGGAAAT
GTTGAATACTCATACTCTTCCTTTTTCAATATTATTGAAGCATTTATCAGGGTTATTGTCTCATGAGCGG
ATACATATTTGAATGTATTTAGAAAAATAAACAAATAGGGGTTCCGCGCACATTTCCCCGAAAAGTGCCA
CCTGACGTCGACGGATCGGGAGATCAACTTGTTTATTGCAGCTTATAATGGTTACAAATAAAGCAATAGC
ATCACAAATTTCACAAATAAAGCATTTTTTTCACTGCATTCTAGTTGTGGTTTGTCCAAACTCATCAATG
TATCTTATCATGTCTGGATCAACTGGATAACTCAAGCTAACCAAAATCATCCCAAACTTCCCACCCCATA
CCCTATTACCACTGCCAATTACCTGTGGTTTCATTTACTCTAAACCTGTGATTCCTCTGAATTATTTTCA
TTTTAAAGAAATTGTATTTGTTAAATATGTACTACAAACTTAGTAGTTGGAAGGGCTAATTCACTCCCAA
AGAAGACAAGATATCCTTGATCTGTGGATCTACCACACACAAGGCTACTTCCCTGATTAGCAGAACTACA
CACCAGGGCCAGGGGTCAGATATCCACTGACCTTTGGATGGTGCTACAAGCTAGTACCAGTTGAGCCAGA
TAAGGTAGAAGAGGCCAATAAAGGAGAGAACACCAGCTTGTTACACCCTGTGAGCCTGCATGGGATGGAT
GACCCGGAGAGAGAAGTGTTAGAGTGGAGGTTTGACAGCCGCCTAGCATTTCATCACGTGGCCCGAGAGC
TGCATCCGGAGTACTTCAAGAACTGCTGATATCGAGCTTGCTACAAGGGACTTTCCGCTGGGGACTTTCC
AGGGAGGCGTGGCCTGGGCGGGACTGGGGAGTGGCGAGCCCTCAGATCCTGCATATAAGCAGCTGCTTTT
TGCCTGTACTGGGTCTCTCTGGTTAGACCAGATCTGAGCCTGGGAGCTCTCTGGCTAACTAGGGAACCCA
CTGCTTAAGCCTCAATAAAGCTTGCCTTGAGTGCTTCAAGTAGTGTGTGCCCGTCTGTTGTGTGACTCTG
GTAACTAGAGATCCCTCAGACCCTTTTAGTCAGTGTGGAAAATCTCTAGCAGTGGCGCCCGAACAGGGAC
TTGAAAGCGAAAGGGAAACCAGAGGAGCTCTCTCGACGCAGGACTCGGCTTGCTGAAGCGCGCACGGCAA
GAGGCGAGGGGCGGCGACTGGTGAGTACGCCAAAAATTTTGACTAGCGGAGGCTAGAAGGAGAGAGATGG
GTGCGAGAGCGTCAGTATTAAGCGGGGGAGAATTAGATCGCGATGGGAAAAAATTCGGTTAAGGCCAGGG
GGAAAGAAAAAATATAAATTAAAACATATAGTATGGGCAAGCAGGGAGCTAGAACGATTCGCAGTTAATC
CTGGCCTGTTAGAAACATCAGAAGGCTGTAGACAAATACTGGGACAGCTACAACCATCCCTTCAGACAGG
ATCAGAAGAACTTAGATCATTATATAATACAGTAGCAACCCTCTATTGTGTGCATCAAAGGATAGAGATA
AAAGACACCAAGGAAGCTTTAGACAAGATAGAGGAAGAGCAAAACAAAAGTAAGACCACCGCACAGCAAG
CGGCCGGCCGCTGATCTTCAGACCTGGAGGAGGAGATATGAGGGACAATTGGAGAAGTGAATTATATAAA
TATAAAGTAGTAAAAATTGAACCATTAGGAGTAGCACCCACCAAGGCAAAGAGAAGAGTGGTGCAGAGAG
AAAAAAGAGCAGTGGGAATAGGAGCTTTGTTCCTTGGGTTCTTGGGAGCAGCAGGAAGCACTATGGGCGC
AGCGTCAATGACGCTGACGGTACAGGCCAGACAATTATTGTCTGGTATAGTGCAGCAGCAGAACAATTTG
CTGAGGGCTATTGAGGCGCAACAGCATCTGTTGCAACTCACAGTCTGGGGCATCAAGCAGCTCCAGGCAA
GAATCCTGGCTGTGGAAAGATACCTAAAGGATCAACAGCTCCTGGGGATTTGGGGTTGCTCTGGAAAACT
CATTTGCACCACTGCTGTGCCTTGGAATGCTAGTTGGAGTAATAAATCTCTGGAACAGATTTGGAATCAC
ACGACCTGGATGGAGTGGGACAGAGAAATTAACAATTACACAAGCTTAATACACTCCTTAATTGAAGAAT
CGCAAAACCAGCAAGAAAAGAATGAACAAGAATTATTGGAATTAGATAAATGGGCAAGTTTGTGGAATTG
GTTTAACATAACAAATTGGCTGTGGTATATAAAATTATTCATAATGATAGTAGGAGGCTTGGTAGGTTTA
AGAATAGTTTTTGCTGTACTTTCTATAGTGAATAGAGTTAGGCAGGGATATTCACCATTATCGTTTCAGA
CCCACCTCCCAACCCCGAGGGGACCCGACAGGCCCGAAGGAATAGAAGAAGAAGGTGGAGAGAGAGACAG
AGACAGATCCATTCGATTAGTGAACGGATCTCGACGGTATCGCCTTTAAAAGAAAAGGGGGGATTGGGGG
GTACAGTGCAGGGGAAAGAATAGTAGACATAATAGCAACAGACATACAAACTAAAGAATTACAAAAACAA
ATTACAAAAATTCAAAATTTTCGGGTTTATTACAGGGACAGCAGAGATCCAGTTTATCGATGAGGCCCTT
TCGTCTTCACTCGAGGTGCCCGTCAGT
